Addgene plasmid #92168: iRFP-PAmCherry1-PH_GRP1
Purpose: PI(3,4,5)P3 single molecule fluorescent reporter
Depositing lab: Xuelin Lou. Depositing organization: University of Wisconsin, Madison. Publication: Nanoscale Landscape of Phosphoinositides Revealed by Specific Pleckstrin Homology (PH) Domains Using Single-molecule Superresolution Imaging in the Plasma Membrane. Ji C, Zhang Y, Xu P, Xu T, Lou X. J Biol Chem. 2015 Nov 6;290(45):26978-93. doi: 10.1074/jbc.M115.663013. Epub 2015 Sep 22. PubMed 26396197.
Backbone
  Vector backbone: pEGFP-C1
  Vector type: Mammalian Expression
Growth in bacteria
  Bacterial resistance: Kanamycin, 50 μg/mL
  Growth temperature: 37°C
  Growth strain: DH5alpha
  Copy number: Unknown
Gene/Insert
  Gene/Insert name: iRFP-PAmCherry1-PHgrp1
  Insert size (bp): 2000
  Promoter: CMV
  Tag / fusion protein: iRFP-PAmCherry1
  Cloning method: Restriction Enzyme; 5′ cloning site NheI (not destroyed); 3′ cloning site SalI (not destroyed)
  Sequencing primers: 5′ CGCAAATGGGCGGTAGGCGTG
Terms and licenses: Academic/Nonprofit Terms; Industry Terms: Not Available to Industry
How to cite: iRFP-PAmCherry1-PH_GRP1 was a gift from Xuelin Lou (Addgene plasmid # 92168 ; http://n2t.net/addgene:92168 ; RRID:Addgene_92168)
