[The description below was written by a language model from this plasmid's Addgene catalogue record and pLannotate feature annotations shown in this document.]
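Description:
iRFP-PAmCherry1-PH_GRP1 is a mammalian expression plasmid built on the pEGFP-C1 backbone and designed as a single-molecule fluorescent reporter for the phosphoinositide PI(3,4,5)P3. The sequenced record is about 6.1 kb. It replicates in E. coli from a high-copy ColE1/pUC-type origin and also carries an f1 phage origin. Selection relies on one NeoR/KanR (Tn5 aminoglycoside phosphotransferase) gene placed behind tandem bacterial (bla) and SV40 early promoters and followed by the HSV TK polyadenylation signal. This arrangement gives kanamycin resistance in bacteria and can give G418 resistance in transfected mammalian cells. Short annotated fragments of ble, SV40 large T antigen and a bGH poly(A) signal appear to be backbone remnants or partial matches rather than functional elements.

The payload, an insert of roughly 2 kb cloned between NheI and SalI, is a three-part fusion driven by the CMV immediate-early enhancer/promoter and terminated by the SV40 poly(A) signal. The coding sequence begins with iRFP713, a constitutively fluorescent near-infrared protein that requires biliverdin as a cofactor. Next comes PAmCherry1, a monomeric photoactivatable red fluorescent protein. The last segment is a fragment of mouse Cyth3 (Grp1) corresponding to its pleckstrin homology domain, the lipid-binding module named in the construct. The PH domain recruits the fusion to membranes containing PI(3,4,5)P3. PAmCherry1 can be switched on sparsely for localisation-based superresolution imaging of individual probe molecules. The iRFP moiety provides a spectrally separate, always-on signal that is presumably useful for identifying expressing cells without activating the photoactivatable channel. The associated work used such probes to map the nanoscale distribution of phosphoinositides in the plasma membrane.
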