Features (pLannotate 1.2.2; 17 found; start..end, strand, type, name):
      1..304     +  enhancer       CMV enhancer: human cytomegalovirus immediate early enhancer
    305..508     +  promoter       CMV promoter: human cytomegalovirus (CMV) immediate early promoter
    550..1497    +  CDS            iRFP713: iRFP713 is a basic (constitutively fluorescent) near ir fluorescent protein published in 2011, derived from Rhodopseudomonas palustris. It has low acid sensitivity. It requires the cofactor biliverdin for fluorescence.
   1513..2220    +  CDS            PAmCherry1: PAmCherry1 is a photoactivatable red fluorescent protein published in 2009, derived from Discosoma sp.. It is reported to be a rapidly-maturing monomer with high acid sensitivity.
   2233..2691    +  CDS            Cyth3 (fragment): CYH3_MOUSE - Also known as Grp1, Pscd3. Experimental evidence at protein level: Swiss-Prot protein existence level 1. Promotes guanine-nucleotide exchange on ARF1. Promotes the activation of ARF factors through replacement of GDP with GTP (PubMed:18042453). Plays a role in the epithelial polarization (PubMed:20080746). From Mus musculus (Mouse).
   2695..2731    +  misc_feature   MCS (fragment): multiple cloning site
   2748..2832    +  CDS            large T antigen (fragment): large T antigen from SV40 (simian virus 40)
   2855..2976    +  polyA_signal   SV40 poly(A) signal: SV40 polyadenylation signal
   3010..3438    -  rep_origin     f1 ori (sequence partly withheld): f1 bacteriophage origin of replication; arrow indicates direction of (+) strand synthesis
   3465..3569    +  promoter       AmpR promoter: bla
   3571..3928    +  promoter       SV40 promoter: SV40 enhancer and early promoter
   3963..4757    +  CDS            NeoR/KanR: aminoglycoside phosphotransferase from Tn5; aph(3')-II (or nptII); confers resistance to neomycin, kanamycin, and G418 (Geneticin®)
   4778..4930    +  CDS            ble (fragment): BLE_KLEPN - Experimental evidence at protein level: Swiss-Prot protein existence level 1. Binding protein with a strong affinity to the bleomycin family of antibiotics. Binds to CL990; an antimitotic-antibiotic compound. From Klebsiella pneumoniae.
   4989..5036    +  polyA_signal   HSV TK poly(A) signal: herpes simplex virus thymidine kinase polyadenylation signal (Cole and Stacy, 1985)
   5127..5143    -  polyA_signal   bGH poly(A) signal (fragment): bovine growth hormone polyadenylation signal
   5365..5953    +  rep_origin     ori: high-copy-number ColE1/pMB1/pBR322/pUC origin of replication
   6068..6127    +  enhancer       CMV enhancer (fragment): human cytomegalovirus immediate early enhancer
>Addgene plasmid #92168 | iRFP-PAmCherry1-PH_GRP1 | addgene full sequence | sequence record 181430 | Addgene NGS Result
CGTTACATAACTTACGGTAAATGGCCCGCCTGGCTGACCGCCCAACGACCCCCGCCCATTGACGTCAATA
ATGACGTATGTTCCCATAGTAACGCCAATAGGGACTTTCCATTGACGTCAATGGGTGGAGTATTTACGGT
AAACTGCCCACTTGGCAGTACATCAAGTGTATCATATGCCAAGTACGCCCCCTATTGACGTCAATGACGG
TAAATGGCCCGCCTGGCATTATGCCCAGTACATGACCTTATGGGACTTTCCTACTTGGCAGTACATCTAC
GTATTAGTCATCGCTATTACCATGGTGATGCGGTTTTGGCAGTACATCAATGGGCGTGGATAGCGGTTTG
ACTCACGGGGATTTCCAAGTCTCCACCCCATTGACGTCAATGGGAGTTTGTTTTGGCACCAAAATCAACG
GGACTTTCCAAAATGTCGTAACAACTCCGCCCCATTGACGCAAATGGGCGGTAGGCGTGTACGGTGGGAG
GTCTATATAAGCAGAGCTGGTTTAGTGAACCGTCAGATCCGCTAGCGGTACCCGCCACCATGGCTGAAGG
ATCCGTCGCCAGGCAGCCTGACCTCTTGACCTGCGACGATGAGCCGATCCATATCCCCGGTGCCATCCAA
CCGCATGGACTGCTGCTCGCCCTCGCCGCCGACATGACGATCGTTGCCGGCAGCGACAACCTTCCCGAAC
TCACCGGACTGGCGATCGGCGCCCTGATCGGCCGCTCTGCGGCCGATGTCTTCGACTCGGAGACGCACAA
CCGTCTGACGATCGCCTTGGCCGAGCCCGGGGCGGCCGTCGGAGCACCGATCACTGTCGGCTTCACGATG
CGAAAGGACGCAGGCTTCATCGGCTCCTGGCATCGCCATGATCAGCTCATCTTCCTCGAGCTCGAGCCTC
CCCAGCGGGACGTCGCCGAGCCGCAGGCGTTCTTCCGCCGCACCAACAGCGCCATCCGCCGCCTGCAGGC
CGCCGAAACCTTGGAAAGCGCCTGCGCCGCCGCGGCGCAAGAGGTGCGGAAGATTACCGGCTTCGATCGG
GTGATGATCTATCGCTTCGCCTCCGACTTCAGCGGCGAAGTGATCGCAGAGGATCGGTGCGCCGAGGTCG
AGTCAAAACTAGGCCTGCACTATCCTGCCTCAACCGTGCCGGCGCAGGCCCGTCGGCTCTATACCATCAA
CCCGGTACGGATCATTCCCGATATCAATTATCGGCCGGTGCCGGTCACCCCAGACCTCAATCCGGTCACC
GGGCGGCCGATTGATCTTAGCTTCGCCATCCTGCGCAGCGTCTCGCCCGTCCATCTGGAATTCATGCGCA
ACATAGGCATGCACGGCACGATGTCGATCTCGATTTTGCGCGGCGAGCGACTGTGGGGATTGATCGTTTG
CCATCACCGAACGCCGTACTACGTCGATCTCGATGGCCGCCAAGCCTGCGAGCTAGTCGCCCAGGTTCTG
GCCTGGCAGATCGGCGTGATGGAAGAGCCACCGGTCGCCACCATGGTGAGCAAGGGCGAGGAGGATAACA
TGGCCATCATTAAGGAGTTCATGCGCTTCAAGGTGCACATGGAGGGGTCCGTGAACGGCCACGTGTTCGA
GATCGAGGGCGAGGGCGAGGGCCGCCCCTACGAGGGCACCCAGACCGCCAAGCTGAAGGTGACCAAGGGC
GGCCCCCTGCCCTTCACCTGGGACATCCTGAGCCCTCAGTTCATGTACGGCTCCAATGCCTACGTGAAGC
ACCCCGCCGACATCCCCGACTACTTTAAGCTGTCCTTCCCCGAGGGCTTCAAGTGGGAGCGCGTGATGAA
ATTCGAGGACGGCGGCGTGGTGACCGTGACCCAGGACTCCTCCCTGCAGGACGGCGAGTTCATCTACAAG
GTGAAGCTGCGCGGCACCAACTTCCCCTCCGACGGCCCCGTGATGCAGAAGAAGACCATGGGCTGGGAGG
CCCTCTCCGAGCGGATGTACCCCGAGGACGGCGCCCTGAAGGGCGAGGTCAAGCCCAGAGTGAAGCTGAA
GGACGGCGGCCACTACGACGCTGAGGTCAAGACCACCTACAAGGCCAAGAAGCCCGTGCAGCTGCCCGGC
GCCTACAACGTCAACCGCAAGCTGGACATCACCAGCCACAACGAGGACTACACCATCGTGGAGCAGTACG
AGAGAGCCGAGGGCCGCCACTCCACCGGCGGCATGGACGAGCTGTACAAGAGATCTCGAGGACCGTTTAA
GATCCCAGAAGACGACGGAAATGACCTGACACACACGTTCTTCAACCCAGACCGAGAAGGCTGGCTGCTG
AAGCTGGGGGGTCGTGTGAAGACCTGGAAACGGCGCTGGTTCATCCTCACAGATAACTGCCTCTACTACT
TTGAGTACACCACGGACAAGGAGCCCAGGGGCATCATCCCCCTGGAGAACCTCAGCATCAGGGAGGTGGA
GGACCCCCGGAAGCCGAACTGCTTTGAGCTGTATAACCCCAGTCACAAAGGTCAAGTCATCAAGGCCTGC
AAGACGGAGGCCGATGGCCGTGTGGTGGAGGGCAACCACGTTGTGTACCGGATCTCTGCCCCCAGCCCGG
AGGAAAAGGAGGAGTGGATGAAGTCCATCAAAGCAAGCATCAGTAGGGACCCGTTCTATGACATGTTGGC
CACGAGGAAAAGGAGGATTGCCAATAAGAAATAGGAATTCTGCAGTCGACGGTACCGCGGGCCCGGGATC
CACCGGATCTAGATAACTGATCATAATCAGCCATACCACATTTGTAGAGGTTTTACTTGCTTTAAAAAAC
CTCCCACACCTCCCCCTGAACCTGAAACATAAAATGAATGCAATTGTTGTTGTTAACTTGTTTATTGCAG
CTTATAATGGTTACAAATAAAGCAATAGCATCACAAATTTCACAAATAAAGCATTTTTTTCACTGCATTC
TAGTTGTGGTTTGTCCAAACTCATCAATGTATCTTAAGGCGTAAATTGTAAGCGTTAATATTTTGTTAAA
ATTCGCGTTAAATTTTTGTTAAATCAGCTCATTTTTTAACCAATAGGCCGAAATCGGCAAAATCCCTTAT
AAATCAAAAGAATAGACCGAGATAGGGT
[37 nt withheld, positions 3109-3145]
AAAGAACGTGGACTCCAACGTCAAAGG
[49 nt withheld, positions 3173-3221]
T
[91 nt withheld, positions 3223-3313]
G
[124 nt withheld, positions 3315-3438]
CAGGTGGCACTTTTCGGGGAAATGTGCGCGGAACCCCTATTTGTTTATTTTTCTAAATACATTCAAATAT
GTATCCGCTCATGAGACAATAACCCTGATAAATGCTTCAATAATATTGAAAAAGGAAGAGTCCTGAGGCG
GAAAGAACCAGCTGTGGAATGTGTGTCAGTTAGGGTGTGGAAAGTCCCCAGGCTCCCCAGCAGGCAGAAG
TATGCAAAGCATGCATCTCAATTAGTCAGCAACCAGGTGTGGAAAGTCCCCAGGCTCCCCAGCAGGCAGA
AGTATGCAAAGCATGCATCTCAATTAGTCAGCAACCATAGTCCCGCCCCTAACTCCGCCCATCCCGCCCC
TAACTCCGCCCAGTTCCGCCCATTCTCCGCCCCATGGCTGACTAATTTTTTTTATTTATGCAGAGGCCGA
GGCCGCCTCGGCCTCTGAGCTATTCCAGAAGTAGTGAGGAGGCTTTTTTGGAGGCCTAGGCTTTTGCAAA
GATCGATCAAGAGACAGGATGAGGATCGTTTCGCATGATTGAACAAGATGGATTGCACGCAGGTTCTCCG
GCCGCTTGGGTGGAGAGGCTATTCGGCTATGACTGGGCACAACAGACAATCGGCTGCTCTGATGCCGCCG
TGTTCCGGCTGTCAGCGCAGGGGCGCCCGGTTCTTTTTGTCAAGACCGACCTGTCCGGTGCCCTGAATGA
ACTGCAAGACGAGGCAGCGCGGCTATCGTGGCTGGCCACGACGGGCGTTCCTTGCGCAGCTGTGCTCGAC
GTTGTCACTGAAGCGGGAAGGGACTGGCTGCTATTGGGCGAAGTGCCGGGGCAGGATCTCCTGTCATCTC
ACCTTGCTCCTGCCGAGAAAGTATCCATCATGGCTGATGCAATGCGGCGGCTGCATACGCTTGATCCGGC
TACCTGCCCATTCGACCACCAAGCGAAACATCGCATCGAGCGAGCACGTACTCGGATGGAAGCCGGTCTT
GTCGATCAGGATGATCTGGACGAAGAGCATCAGGGGCTCGCGCCAGCCGAACTGTTCGCCAGGCTCAAGG
CGAGCATGCCCGACGGCGAGGATCTCGTCGTGACCCATGGCGATGCCTGCTTGCCGAATATCATGGTGGA
AAATGGCCGCTTTTCTGGATTCATCGACTGTGGCCGGCTGGGTGTGGCGGACCGCTATCAGGACATAGCG
TTGGCTACCCGTGATATTGCTGAAGAGCTTGGCGGCGAATGGGCTGACCGCTTCCTCGTGCTTTACGGTA
TCGCCGCTCCCGATTCGCAGCGCATCGCCTTCTATCGCCTTCTTGACGAGTTCTTCTGAGCGGGACTCTG
GGGTTCGAAATGACCGACCAAGCGACGCCCAACCTGCCATCACGAGATTTCGATTCCACCGCCGCCTTCT
ATGAAAGGTTGGGCTTCGGAATCGTTTTCCGGGACGCCGGCTGGATGATCCTCCAGCGCGGGGATCTCAT
GCTGGAGTTCTTCGCCCACCCTAGGGGGAGGCTAACTGAAACACGGAAGGAGACAATACCGGAAGGAACC
CGCGCTATGACGGCAATAAAAAGACAGAATAAAACGCACGGTGTTGGGTCGTTTGTTCATAAACGCGGGG
TTCGGTCCCAGGGCTGGCACTCTGTCGATACCCCACCGAGACCCCATTGGGGCCAATACGCCCGCGTTTC
TTCCTTTTCCCCACCCCACCCCCCAAGTTCGGGTGAAGGCCCAGGGCTCGCAGCCAACGTCGGGGCGGCA
GGCCCTGCCATAGCCTCAGGTTACTCATATATACTTTAGATTGATTTAAAACTTCATTTTTAATTTAAAA
GGATCTAGGTGAAGATCCTTTTTGATAATCTCATGACCAAAATCCCTTAACGTGAGTTTTCGTTCCACTG
AGCGTCAGACCCCGTAGAAAAGATCAAAGGATCTTCTTGAGATCCTTTTTTTCTGCGCGTAATCTGCTGC
TTGCAAACAAAAAAACCACCGCTACCAGCGGTGGTTTGTTTGCCGGATCAAGAGCTACCAACTCTTTTTC
CGAAGGTAACTGGCTTCAGCAGAGCGCAGATACCAAATACTGTTCTTCTAGTGTAGCCGTAGTTAGGCCA
CCACTTCAAGAACTCTGTAGCACCGCCTACATACCTCGCTCTGCTAATCCTGTTACCAGTGGCTGCTGCC
AGTGGCGATAAGTCGTGTCTTACCGGGTTGGACTCAAGACGATAGTTACCGGATAAGGCGCAGCGGTCGG
GCTGAACGGGGGGTTCGTGCACACAGCCCAGCTTGGAGCGAACGACCTACACCGAACTGAGATACCTACA
GCGTGAGCTATGAGAAAGCGCCACGCTTCCCGAAGGGAGAAAGGCGGACAGGTATCCGGTAAGCGGCAGG
GTCGGAACAGGAGAGCGCACGAGGGAGCTTCCAGGGGGAAACGCCTGGTATCTTTATAGTCCTGTCGGGT
TTCGCCACCTCTGACTTGAGCGTCGATTTTTGTGATGCTCGTCAGGGGGGCGGAGCCTATGGAAAAACGC
CAGCAACGCGGCCTTTTTACGGTTCCTGGCCTTTTGCTGGCCTTTTGCTCACATGTTCTTTCCTGCGTTA
TCCCCTGATTCTGTGGATAACCGTATTACCGCCATGCATTAGTTATTAATAGTAATCAATTACGGGGTCA
TTAGTTCATAGCCCATATATGGAGTTCCG
