LOCUS       Exported 6127 bp ds-DNA circular SYN 02-MAY-2017
DEFINITION  synthetic circular DNA
ACCESSION   .
VERSION     .
KEYWORDS    iRFP-PAmCherry1-PHgrp1 for Addgene
SOURCE      synthetic DNA construct
  ORGANISM  recombinant plasmid
REFERENCE   1 (bases 1 to 6127)
  AUTHORS   .
  TITLE     Direct Submission
  JOURNAL   Exported Tuesday, May 2, 2017 from SnapGene Viewer 3.3.4
            http://www.snapgene.com
FEATURES             Location/Qualifiers
     source          1..6127
                     /organism="recombinant plasmid"
                     /mol_type="other DNA"
     enhancer        61..364
                     /label=CMV enhancer
                     /note="human cytomegalovirus immediate early enhancer"
     promoter        365..568
                     /label=CMV promoter
                     /note="human cytomegalovirus (CMV) immediate early
                     promoter"
     CDS             610..1557
                     /codon_start=1
                     /product="phytochrome-based near-infrared fluorescent
                     protein (Filonov et al., 2011)"
                     /label=iRFP
                     /translation="MAEGSVARQPDLLTCDDEPIHIPGAIQPHGLLLALAADMTIVAGS
                     DNLPELTGLAIGALIGRSAADVFDSETHNRLTIALAEPGAAVGAPITVGFTMRKDAGFI
                     GSWHRHDQLIFLELEPPQRDVAEPQAFFRRTNSAIRRLQAAETLESACAAAAQEVRKIT
                     GFDRVMIYRFASDFSGEVIAEDRCAEVESKLGLHYPASTVPAQARRLYTINPVRIIPDI
                     NYRPVPVTPDLNPVTGRPIDLSFAILRSVSPVHLEFMRNIGMHGTMSISILRGERLWGL
                     IVCHHRTPYYVDLDGRQACELVAQVLAWQIGVMEE"
     CDS             1573..2280
                     /codon_start=1
                     /product="photoactivatable monomeric derivative of DsRed
                     fluorescent protein (Subach et al., 2009)"
                     /label=PAmCherry1
                     /note="mammalian codon-optimized"
                     /translation="MVSKGEEDNMAIIKEFMRFKVHMEGSVNGHVFEIEGEGEGRPYEG
                     TQTAKLKVTKGGPLPFTWDILSPQFMYGSNAYVKHPADIPDYFKLSFPEGFKWERVMKF
                     EDGGVVTVTQDSSLQDGEFIYKVKLRGTNFPSDGPVMQKKTMGWEALSERMYPEDGALK
                     GEVKPRVKLKDGGHYDAEVKTTYKAKKPVQLPGAYNVNRKLDITSHNEDYTIVEQYERA
                     EGRHSTGGMDELYK"
     CDS             2293..2751
                     /codon_start=1
                     /label=PH-GRP1
                     /translation="PFKIPEDDGNDLTHTFFNPDREGWLLKLGGRVKTWKRRWFILTDN
                     CLYYFEYTTDKEPRGIIPLENLSIREVEDPRKPNCFELYNPSHKGQVIKACKTEADGRV
                     VEGNHVVYRISAPSPEEKEEWMKSIKASISRDPFYDMLATRKRRIANKK"
     polyA_signal    2915..3036
                     /label=SV40 poly(A) signal
                     /note="SV40 polyadenylation signal"
     rep_origin      complement(3043..3498)
                     /direction=LEFT
                     /label=f1 ori
                     /note="f1 bacteriophage origin of replication; arrow
                     indicates direction of (+) strand synthesis"
     promoter        3525..3629
                     /gene="bla"
                     /label=AmpR promoter
     promoter        3631..3988
                     /label=SV40 promoter
                     /note="SV40 enhancer and early promoter"
     rep_origin      3839..3974
                     /label=SV40 ori
                     /note="SV40 origin of replication"
     CDS             4023..4817
                     /codon_start=1
                     /gene="aph(3')-II (or nptII)"
                     /product="aminoglycoside phosphotransferase from Tn5"
                     /label=NeoR/KanR
                     /note="confers resistance to neomycin, kanamycin, and G418
                     (Geneticin(R))"
                     /translation="MIEQDGLHAGSPAAWVERLFGYDWAQQTIGCSDAAVFRLSAQGRP
                     VLFVKTDLSGALNELQDEAARLSWLATTGVPCAAVLDVVTEAGRDWLLLGEVPGQDLLS
                     SHLAPAEKVSIMADAMRRLHTLDPATCPFDHQAKHRIERARTRMEAGLVDQDDLDEEHQ
                     GLAPAELFARLKASMPDGEDLVVTHGDACLPNIMVENGRFSGFIDCGRLGVADRYQDIA
                     LATRDIAEELGGEWADRFLVLYGIAAPDSQRIAFYRLLDEFF"
     polyA_signal    5049..5096
                     /label=HSV TK poly(A) signal
                     /note="herpes simplex virus thymidine kinase
                     polyadenylation signal (Cole and Stacy, 1985)"
     rep_origin      5425..6013
                     /direction=RIGHT
                     /label=ori
                     /note="high-copy-number ColE1/pMB1/pBR322/pUC origin of
                     replication"
ORIGIN
        1 tagttattaa tagtaatcaa ttacggggtc attagttcat agcccatata tggagttccg
       61 cgttacataa cttacggtaa atggcccgcc tggctgaccg cccaacgacc cccgcccatt
      121 gacgtcaata atgacgtatg ttcccatagt aacgccaata gggactttcc attgacgtca
      181 atgggtggag tatttacggt aaactgccca cttggcagta catcaagtgt atcatatgcc
      241 aagtacgccc cctattgacg tcaatgacgg taaatggccc gcctggcatt atgcccagta
      301 catgacctta tgggactttc ctacttggca gtacatctac gtattagtca tcgctattac
      361 catggtgatg cggttttggc agtacatcaa tgggcgtgga tagcggtttg actcacgggg
      421 atttccaagt ctccacccca ttgacgtcaa tgggagtttg ttttggcacc aaaatcaacg
      481 ggactttcca aaatgtcgta acaactccgc cccattgacg caaatgggcg gtaggcgtgt
      541 acggtgggag gtctatataa gcagagctgg tttagtgaac cgtcagatcc gctagcggta
      601 cccgccacca tggctgaagg atccgtcgcc aggcagcctg acctcttgac ctgcgacgat
      661 gagccgatcc atatccccgg tgccatccaa ccgcatggac tgctgctcgc cctcgccgcc
      721 gacatgacga tcgttgccgg cagcgacaac cttcccgaac tcaccggact ggcgatcggc
      781 gccctgatcg gccgctctgc ggccgatgtc ttcgactcgg agacgcacaa ccgtctgacg
      841 atcgccttgg ccgagcccgg ggcggccgtc ggagcaccga tcactgtcgg cttcacgatg
      901 cgaaaggacg caggcttcat cggctcctgg catcgccatg atcagctcat cttcctcgag
      961 ctcgagcctc cccagcggga cgtcgccgag ccgcaggcgt tcttccgccg caccaacagc
     1021 gccatccgcc gcctgcaggc cgccgaaacc ttggaaagcg cctgcgccgc cgcggcgcaa
     1081 gaggtgcgga agattaccgg cttcgatcgg gtgatgatct atcgcttcgc ctccgacttc
     1141 agcggcgaag tgatcgcaga ggatcggtgc gccgaggtcg agtcaaaact aggcctgcac
     1201 tatcctgcct caaccgtgcc ggcgcaggcc cgtcggctct ataccatcaa cccggtacgg
     1261 atcattcccg atatcaatta tcggccggtg ccggtcaccc cagacctcaa tccggtcacc
     1321 gggcggccga ttgatcttag cttcgccatc ctgcgcagcg tctcgcccgt ccatctggaa
     1381 ttcatgcgca acataggcat gcacggcacg atgtcgatct cgattttgcg cggcgagcga
     1441 ctgtggggat tgatcgtttg ccatcaccga acgccgtact acgtcgatct cgatggccgc
     1501 caagcctgcg agctagtcgc ccaggttctg gcctggcaga tcggcgtgat ggaagagcca
     1561 ccggtcgcca ccatggtgag caagggcgag gaggataaca tggccatcat taaggagttc
     1621 atgcgcttca aggtgcacat ggaggggtcc gtgaacggcc acgtgttcga gatcgagggc
     1681 gagggcgagg gccgccccta cgagggcacc cagaccgcca agctgaaggt gaccaagggc
     1741 ggccccctgc ccttcacctg ggacatcctg agccctcagt tcatgtacgg ctccaatgcc
     1801 tacgtgaagc accccgccga catccccgac tactttaagc tgtccttccc cgagggcttc
     1861 aagtgggagc gcgtgatgaa attcgaggac ggcggcgtgg tgaccgtgac ccaggactcc
     1921 tccctgcagg acggcgagtt catctacaag gtgaagctgc gcggcaccaa cttcccctcc
     1981 gacggccccg tgatgcagaa gaagaccatg ggctgggagg ccctctccga gcggatgtac
     2041 cccgaggacg gcgccctgaa gggcgaggtc aagcccagag tgaagctgaa ggacggcggc
     2101 cactacgacg ctgaggtcaa gaccacctac aaggccaaga agcccgtgca gctgcccggc
     2161 gcctacaacg tcaaccgcaa gctggacatc accagccaca acgaggacta caccatcgtg
     2221 gagcagtacg agagagccga gggccgccac tccaccggcg gcatggacga gctgtacaag
     2281 agatctcgag gaccgtttaa gatcccagaa gacgacggaa atgacctgac acacacgttc
     2341 ttcaacccag accgagaagg ctggctgctg aagctggggg gtcgtgtgaa gacctggaaa
     2401 cggcgctggt tcatcctcac agataactgc ctctactact ttgagtacac cacggacaag
     2461 gagcccaggg gcatcatccc cctggagaac ctcagcatca gggaggtgga ggacccccgg
     2521 aagccgaact gctttgagct gtataacccc agtcacaaag gtcaagtcat caaggcctgc
     2581 aagacggagg ccgatggccg tgtggtggag ggcaaccacg ttgtgtaccg gatctctgcc
     2641 cccagcccgg aggaaaagga ggagtggatg aagtccatca aagcaagcat cagtagggac
     2701 ccgttctatg acatgttggc cacgaggaaa aggaggattg ccaataagaa ataggaattc
     2761 tgcagtcgac ggtaccgcgg gcccgggatc caccggatct agataactga tcataatcag
     2821 ccataccaca tttgtagagg ttttacttgc tttaaaaaac ctcccacacc tccccctgaa
     2881 cctgaaacat aaaatgaatg caattgttgt tgttaacttg tttattgcag cttataatgg
     2941 ttacaaataa agcaatagca tcacaaattt cacaaataaa gcattttttt cactgcattc
     3001 tagttgtggt ttgtccaaac tcatcaatgt atcttaacgc gtaaattgta agcgttaata
     3061 ttttgttaaa attcgcgtta aatttttgtt aaatcagctc attttttaac caataggccg
     3121 aaatcggcaa aatcccttat aaatcaaaag aatagaccga gatagggttg agtgttgttc
     3181 cagtttggaa caagagtcca ctattaaaga acgtggactc caacgtcaaa ggnnnnnnnn
     3241 nnnnnnnnnn nnnnnnnnnn nnnnnnnnnn nnnnnnnnnn ntnnnnnnnn nnnnnnnnnn
     3301 nnnnnnnnnn nnnnnnnnnn nnnnnnnnnn nnnnnnnnnn nnnnnnnnnn nnnnnnnnnn
     3361 nnnnnnnnnn nnngnnnnnn nnnnnnnnnn nnnnnnnnnn nnnnnnnnnn nnnnnnnnnn
     3421 nnnnnnnnnn nnnnnnnnnn nnnnnnnnnn nnnnnnnnnn nnnnnnnnnn nnnnnnnnnn
     3481 nnnnnnnnnn nnnnnnnnca ggtggcactt ttcggggaaa tgtgcgcgga acccctattt
     3541 gtttattttt ctaaatacat tcaaatatgt atccgctcat gagacaataa ccctgataaa
     3601 tgcttcaata atattgaaaa aggaagagtc ctgaggcgga aagaaccagc tgtggaatgt
     3661 gtgtcagtta gggtgtggaa agtccccagg ctccccagca ggcagaagta tgcaaagcat
     3721 gcatctcaat tagtcagcaa ccaggtgtgg aaagtcccca ggctccccag caggcagaag
     3781 tatgcaaagc atgcatctca attagtcagc aaccatagtc ccgcccctaa ctccgcccat
     3841 cccgccccta actccgccca gttccgccca ttctccgccc catggctgac taattttttt
     3901 tatttatgca gaggccgagg ccgcctcggc ctctgagcta ttccagaagt agtgaggagg
     3961 cttttttgga ggcctaggct tttgcaaaga tcgatcaaga gacaggatga ggatcgtttc
     4021 gcatgattga acaagatgga ttgcacgcag gttctccggc cgcttgggtg gagaggctat
     4081 tcggctatga ctgggcacaa cagacaatcg gctgctctga tgccgccgtg ttccggctgt
     4141 cagcgcaggg gcgcccggtt ctttttgtca agaccgacct gtccggtgcc ctgaatgaac
     4201 tgcaagacga ggcagcgcgg ctatcgtggc tggccacgac gggcgttcct tgcgcagctg
     4261 tgctcgacgt tgtcactgaa gcgggaaggg actggctgct attgggcgaa gtgccggggc
     4321 aggatctcct gtcatctcac cttgctcctg ccgagaaagt atccatcatg gctgatgcaa
     4381 tgcggcggct gcatacgctt gatccggcta cctgcccatt cgaccaccaa gcgaaacatc
     4441 gcatcgagcg agcacgtact cggatggaag ccggtcttgt cgatcaggat gatctggacg
     4501 aagagcatca ggggctcgcg ccagccgaac tgttcgccag gctcaaggcg agcatgcccg
     4561 acggcgagga tctcgtcgtg acccatggcg atgcctgctt gccgaatatc atggtggaaa
     4621 atggccgctt ttctggattc atcgactgtg gccggctggg tgtggcggac cgctatcagg
     4681 acatagcgtt ggctacccgt gatattgctg aagagcttgg cggcgaatgg gctgaccgct
     4741 tcctcgtgct ttacggtatc gccgctcccg attcgcagcg catcgccttc tatcgccttc
     4801 ttgacgagtt cttctgagcg ggactctggg gttcgaaatg accgaccaag cgacgcccaa
     4861 cctgccatca cgagatttcg attccaccgc cgccttctat gaaaggttgg gcttcggaat
     4921 cgttttccgg gacgccggct ggatgatcct ccagcgcggg gatctcatgc tggagttctt
     4981 cgcccaccct agggggaggc taactgaaac acggaaggag acaataccgg aaggaacccg
     5041 cgctatgacg gcaataaaaa gacagaataa aacgcacggt gttgggtcgt ttgttcataa
     5101 acgcggggtt cggtcccagg gctggcactc tgtcgatacc ccaccgagac cccattgggg
     5161 ccaatacgcc cgcgtttctt ccttttcccc accccacccc ccaagttcgg gtgaaggccc
     5221 agggctcgca gccaacgtcg gggcggcagg ccctgccata gcctcaggtt actcatatat
     5281 actttagatt gatttaaaac ttcattttta atttaaaagg atctaggtga agatcctttt
     5341 tgataatctc atgaccaaaa tcccttaacg tgagttttcg ttccactgag cgtcagaccc
     5401 cgtagaaaag atcaaaggat cttcttgaga tccttttttt ctgcgcgtaa tctgctgctt
     5461 gcaaacaaaa aaaccaccgc taccagcggt ggtttgtttg ccggatcaag agctaccaac
     5521 tctttttccg aaggtaactg gcttcagcag agcgcagata ccaaatactg tccttctagt
     5581 gtagccgtag ttaggccacc acttcaagaa ctctgtagca ccgcctacat acctcgctct
     5641 gctaatcctg ttaccagtgg ctgctgccag tggcgataag tcgtgtctta ccgggttgga
     5701 ctcaagacga tagttaccgg ataaggcgca gcggtcgggc tgaacggggg gttcgtgcac
     5761 acagcccagc ttggagcgaa cgacctacac cgaactgaga tacctacagc gtgagctatg
     5821 agaaagcgcc acgcttcccg aagggagaaa ggcggacagg tatccggtaa gcggcagggt
     5881 cggaacagga gagcgcacga gggagcttcc agggggaaac gcctggtatc tttatagtcc
     5941 tgtcgggttt cgccacctct gacttgagcg tcgatttttg tgatgctcgt caggggggcg
     6001 gagcctatgg aaaaacgcca gcaacgcggc ctttttacgg ttcctggcct tttgctggcc
     6061 ttttgctcac atgttctttc ctgcgttatc ccctgattct gtggataacc gtattaccgc
     6121 catgcat
//
